Addgene plasmid #164161: pCAG-mWasabi-G
Purpose: Expresses mWasabi under the control of CAG promoter, basic vector, multiclonig site at C terminal
Depositing lab: Isei Tanida. Depositing organization: Juntendo University. Publication: Two-color in-resin CLEM of Epon-embedded cells using osmium resistant green and red fluorescent proteins. Tanida I, Furuta Y, Yamaguchi J, Kakuta S, Oliva Trejo JA, Uchiyama Y. Sci Rep. 2020 Dec 14;10(1):21871. doi: 10.1038/s41598-020-78879-x. PubMed 33318540.
Backbone
  Vector backbone: pCAGGS
  Backbone size w/o insert (bp): 4915
  Total vector size (bp): 5645
  Vector type: Mammalian Expression
Growth in bacteria
  Bacterial resistance: Ampicillin, 100 μg/mL
  Growth temperature: 37°C
  Growth strain: DH5alpha
  Copy number: High Copy
Gene/Insert
  Gene/Insert name: mWasabi
  Insert size (bp): 708
  Promoter: CAG
  Cloning method: Gibson Cloning
  Sequencing primers: 5′ GTGCTGTCTCATCATTTTGGCAAA; 3′ GATAGGCAGCCTGCACCTGAGGAGT
Terms and licenses: Academic/Nonprofit Terms; Industry Terms: Not Available to Industry
How to cite: pCAG-mWasabi-G was a gift from Isei Tanida (Addgene plasmid # 164161 ; http://n2t.net/addgene:164161 ; RRID:Addgene_164161)
