[The description below was written by a language model from this plasmid's Addgene catalogue record and pLannotate feature annotations shown in this document.]
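Description:
pCAG-mWasabi-G is a mammalian expression plasmid built on the pCAGGS backbone, about 5.6 kb in total, that expresses the green fluorescent protein mWasabi from the CAG promoter. In bacteria it is maintained as a high-copy plasmid through a ColE1/pUC-type origin and selected with ampicillin via the β-lactamase gene and its own promoter. No mammalian selection marker is annotated, so it is suited to transient transfection. An SV40 origin of replication lies in the backbone, which in principle allows episomal amplification in cells expressing SV40 large T antigen. Short lac promoter/operator, lacI and SV40 promoter and poly(A) fragments are backbone remnants with no evident role in expression of the insert.

The expression cassette has the classic CAG arrangement: the human cytomegalovirus immediate-early enhancer, the chicken β-actin promoter, and a chimeric chicken β-actin/rabbit β-globin intron, which together give strong constitutive transcription in many mammalian cell types. This drives the 708 bp mWasabi coding sequence, a constitutively fluorescent green protein derived from Clavularia sp. It is followed by a multiple cloning site, then a short β-globin exon fragment (annotated as an HBB fragment) and the rabbit β-globin polyadenylation signal. The record describes it as a basic vector with the cloning site at the C-terminal end of mWasabi. A gene of interest can therefore be inserted downstream to produce a fusion tagged at its N terminus with mWasabi, or the plasmid can be used unmodified as a green fluorescence control. The associated publication concerns two-colour in-resin correlative light and electron microscopy of Epon-embedded cells using osmium-resistant fluorescent proteins. The depositor and repository-sequenced records carry the same features in the same order and differ in length by only a few nucleotides.
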