Features (pLannotate 1.2.2; 18 found; start..end, strand, type, name):
      4..383     +  enhancer       CMV enhancer: human cytomegalovirus immediate early enhancer
    385..662     +  promoter       chicken β-actin promoter: No description available
    663..1678    +  intron         chimeric intron: chimera between introns from chicken β-actin and rabbit β-globin
   1748..2455    +  CDS            mWasabi: mWasabi is a basic (constitutively fluorescent) green fluorescent protein published in 2008, derived from Clavularia sp.. It has high acid sensitivity.
   2513..2569    +  misc_feature   MCS: multiple cloning site
   2592..2663    +  CDS            HBB (fragment): HBB_PONPY - Experimental evidence at transcript level: Swiss-Prot protein existence level 2. Involved in oxygen transport from the lung to the various peripheral tissues. From Pongo pygmaeus (Bornean orangutan).
   2734..2789    +  polyA_signal   β-globin poly(A) signal: rabbit β-globin polyadenylation signal (Gil and Proudfoot, 1987)
   3172..3188    -  protein_bind   lac operator: The lac repressor binds to the lac operator to inhibit transcription in E. coli. This inhibition can be relieved by adding lactose or isopropyl-β-D-thiogalactopyranoside (IPTG). lac repressor encoded by lacI
   3196..3226    -  promoter       lac promoter: promoter for the E. coli lac operon
   3241..3262    -  protein_bind   CAP binding site: CAP binding activates transcription in the presence of cAMP. E. coli catabolite activator protein
   3275..3314    -  CDS            lacI (fragment): lac repressor; lacI; The lac repressor binds to the lac operator to inhibit transcription in E. coli. This inhibition can be relieved by adding lactose or isopropyl-β-D-thiogalactopyranoside (IPTG).
   3321..3343    +  promoter       SV40 promoter (fragment): SV40 enhancer and early promoter
   3367..3502    +  rep_origin     SV40 ori: SV40 origin of replication
   3522..3656    +  polyA_signal   SV40 poly(A) signal: SV40 polyadenylation signal
   3658..3712    -  CDS            lacI (fragment): lac repressor; lacI; The lac repressor binds to the lac operator to inhibit transcription in E. coli. This inhibition can be relieved by adding lactose or isopropyl-β-D-thiogalactopyranoside (IPTG).
   3895..4483    -  rep_origin     ori: high-copy-number ColE1/pMB1/pBR322/pUC origin of replication
   4654..5514    -  CDS            AmpR: β-lactamase; bla; confers resistance to ampicillin, carbenicillin, and related antibiotics
   5515..5619    -  promoter       AmpR promoter: bla
>Addgene plasmid #164161 | pCAG-mWasabi-G | depositor full sequence | sequence record 318603 | pCAG-mWasabi-G sequence 5645 bps
GTCGACATTGATTATTGACTAGTTATTAATAGTAATCAATTACGGGGTCATTAGTTCATAGCCCATATAT
GGAGTTCCGCGTTACATAACTTACGGTAAATGGCCCGCCTGGCTGACCGCCCAACGACCCCCGCCCATTG
ACGTCAATAATGACGTATGTTCCCATAGTAACGCCAATAGGGACTTTCCATTGACGTCAATGGGTGGAGT
ATTTACGGTAAACTGCCCACTTGGCAGTACATCAAGTGTATCATATGCCAAGTACGCCCCCTATTGACGT
CAATGACGGTAAATGGCCCGCCTGGCATTATGCCCAGTACATGACCTTATGGGACTTTCCTACTTGGCAG
TACATCTACGTATTAGTCATCGCTATTACCATGGTCGAGGTGAGCCCCACGTTCTGCTTCACTCTCCCCA
TCTCCCCCCCCTCCCCACCCCCAATTTTGTATTTATTTATTTTTTAATTATTTTGTGCAGCGATGGGGGC
GGGGGGGGGGGGGGGGCGCGCGCCAGGCGGGGCGGGGCGGGGCGAGGGGCGGGGCGGGGCGAGGCGGAGA
GGTGCGGCGGCAGCCAATCAGAGCGGCGCGCTCCGAAAGTTTCCTTTTATGGCGAGGCGGCGGCGGCGGC
GGCCCTATAAAAAGCGAAGCGCGCGGCGGGCGGGAGTCGCTGCGCGCTGCCTTCGCCCCGTGCCCCGCTC
CGCGCCGCCTCGCGCCGCCCGCCCCGGCTCTGACTGACCGCGTTACTCCCACAGGTGAGCGGGCGGGACG
GCCCTTCTCCTCCGGGCTGTAATTAGCGCTTGGTTTAATGACGGCTTGTTTCTTTTCTGTGGCTGCGTGA
AAGCCTTGAGGGGCTCCGGGAGGGCCCTTTGTGCGGGGGGAGCGGCTCGGGGGGTGCGTGCGTGTGTGTG
TGCGTGGGGAGCGCCGCGTGCGGCTCCGCGCTGCCCGGCGGCTGTGAGCGCTGCGGGCGCGGCGCGGGGC
TTTGTGCGCTCCGCAGTGTGCGCGAGGGGAGCGCGGCCGGGGGCGGTGCCCCGCGGTGCGGGGGGGGCTG
CGAGGGGAACAAAGGCTGCGTGCGGGGTGTGTGCGTGGGGGGGTGAGCAGGGGGTGTGGGCGCGTCGGTC
GGGCTGCAACCCCCCCTGCACCCCCCTCCCCGAGTTGCTGAGCACGGCCCGGCTTCGGGTGCGGGGCTCC
GTACGGGGCGTGGCGCGGGGCTCGCCGTGCCGGGCGGGGGGTGGCGGCAGGTGGGGGTGCCGGGCGGGGC
GGGGCCGCCTCGGGCCGGGGAGGGCTCGGGGGAGGGGCGCGGCGGCCCCCGGAGCGCCGGCGGCTGTCGA
GGCGCGGCGAGCCGCAGCCATTGCCTTTTATGGTAATCGTGCGAGAGGGCGCAGGGACTTCCTTTGTCCC
AAATCTGTGCGGAGCCGAAATCTGGGAGGCGCCGCCGCACCCCCTCTAGCGGGCGCGGGGCGAAGCGGTG
CGGCGCCGGCAGGAAGGAAATGGGCGGGGAGGGCCTTCGTGCGTCGCCGCGCCGCCGTCCCCTTCTCCCT
CTCCAGCCTCGGGGCTGTCCGCGGGGGGACGGCTGCCTTCGGGGGGGACGGGGCAGGGCGGGGTTCGGCT
TCTGGCGTGTGACCGGCGGCTCTAGAGCCTCTGCTAACCATGTTCATGCCTTCTTCTTTTTCCTACAGCT
CCTGGGCAACGTGCTGGTTATTGTGCTGTCTCATCATTTTGGCAAAGCTAGCCTACCGGTCGCCACCATG
GTGAGCAAGGGCGAGGAGACCACAATGGGCGTAATCAAGCCCGACATGAAGATCAAGCTGAAGATGGAGG
GCAACGTGAATGGCCACGCCTTCGTGATCGAGGGCGAGGGCGAGGGCAAGCCCTACGACGGCACCAACAC
CATCAACCTGGAGGTGAAGGAGGGAGCCCCCCTGCCCTTCTCCTACGACATTCTGACCACCGCGTTCAGT
TACGGCAACAGGGCCTTCACCAAGTACCCCGACGACATCCCCAACTACTTCAAGCAGTCCTTCCCCGAGG
GCTACTCTTGGGAGCGCACCATGACCTTCGAGGACAAGGGCATCGTGAAGGTGAAGTCCGACATCTCCAT
GGAGGAGGACTCCTTCATCTACGAGATACACCTCAAGGGCGAGAACTTCCCCCCCAACGGCCCCGTGATG
CAGAAGGAGACCACCGGCTGGGACGCCTCCACCGAGAGGATGTACGTGCGCGACGGCGTGCTGAAGGGCG
ACGTCAAGATGAAGCTGCTGCTGGAGGGCGGCGGCCACCACCGCGTTGACTTCAAGACCATCTACAGGGC
CAAGAAGGCGGTGAAGCTGCCCGACTATCACTTTGTGGACCACCGCATCGAGATCCTGAACCACGACAAG
GACTACAACAAGGTGACCGTTTACGAGATCGCCGTGGCCCGCAACTCCACCGACGGCATGGACGAGCTGT
ACAAGTCCGGACTCACCGGTGGAGGCGGTTCAGGCGGAGGTGGCTCTGGCGGTGGCGGATCGAGATCTCG
AGCTCAAGCTTCGAATTCTGCAGTCGACGGTACCGCGGGCCCGGGATCCACCGGATCTAGATAACTGATC
AACTCCTCAGGTGCAGGCTGCCTATCAGAAGGTGGTGGCTGGTGTGGCCAATGCCCTGGCTCACAAATAC
CACTGAGATCTTTTTCCCTCTGCCAAAAATTATGGGGACATCATGAAGCCCCTTGAGCATCTGACTTCTG
GCTAATAAAGGAAATTTATTTTCATTGCAATAGTGTGTTGGAATTTTTTGTGTCTCTCACTCGGAAGGAC
ATATGGGAGGGCAAATCATTTAAAACATCAGAATGAGTATTTGGTTTAGAGTTTGGCAACATATGCCATA
TGCTGGCTGCCATGAACAAAGGTGGCTATAAAGAGGTCATCAGTATATGAAACAGCCCCCTGCTGTCCAT
TCCTTATTCCATAGAAAAGCCTTGACTTGAGGTTAGATTTTTTTTATATTTTGTTTTGTGTTATTTTTTT
CTTTAACATCCCTAAAATTTTCCTTACATGTTTTACTAGCCAGATTTTTCCTCCTCTCCTGACTACTCCC
AGTCATAGCTGTCCCTCTTCTCTTATGAAGATCCCTCGACCTGCAGCCCAAGCTTGGCGTAATCATGGTC
ATAGCTGTTTCCTGTGTGAAATTGTTATCCGCTCACAATTCCACACAACATACGAGCCGGAAGCATAAAG
TGTAAAGCCTGGGGTGCCTAATGAGTGAGCTAACTCACATTAATTGCGTTGCGCTCACTGCCCGCTTTCC
AGTCGGGAAACCTGTCGTGCCAGCGGATCCGCATCTCAATTAGTCAGCAACCATAGTCCCGCCCCTAACT
CCGCCCATCCCGCCCCTAACTCCGCCCAGTTCCGCCCATTCTCCGCCCCATGGCTGACTAATTTTTTTTA
TTTATGCAGAGGCCGAGGCCGCCTCGGCCTCTGAGCTATTCCAGAAGTAGTGAGGAGGCTTTTTTGGAGG
CCTAGGCTTTTGCAAAAAGCTAACTTGTTTATTGCAGCTTATAATGGTTACAAATAAAGCAATAGCATCA
CAAATTTCACAAATAAAGCATTTTTTTCACTGCATTCTAGTTGTGGTTTGTCCAAACTCATCAATGTATC
TTATCATGTCTGGATCCGCTGCATTAATGAATCGGCCAACGCGCGGGGAGAGGCGGTTTGCGTATTGGGC
GCTCTTCCGCTTCCTCGCTCACTGACTCGCTGCGCTCGGTCGTTCGGCTGCGGCGAGCGGTATCAGCTCA
CTCAAAGGCGGTAATACGGTTATCCACAGAATCAGGGGATAACGCAGGAAAGAACATGTGAGCAAAAGGC
CAGCAAAAGGCCAGGAACCGTAAAAAGGCCGCGTTGCTGGCGTTTTTCCATAGGCTCCGCCCCCCTGACG
AGCATCACAAAAATCGACGCTCAAGTCAGAGGTGGCGAAACCCGACAGGACTATAAAGATACCAGGCGTT
TCCCCCTGGAAGCTCCCTCGTGCGCTCTCCTGTTCCGACCCTGCCGCTTACCGGATACCTGTCCGCCTTT
CTCCCTTCGGGAAGCGTGGCGCTTTCTCAATGCTCACGCTGTAGGTATCTCAGTTCGGTGTAGGTCGTTC
GCTCCAAGCTGGGCTGTGTGCACGAACCCCCCGTTCAGCCCGACCGCTGCGCCTTATCCGGTAACTATCG
TCTTGAGTCCAACCCGGTAAGACACGACTTATCGCCACTGGCAGCAGCCACTGGTAACAGGATTAGCAGA
GCGAGGTATGTAGGCGGTGCTACAGAGTTCTTGAAGTGGTGGCCTAACTACGGCTACACTAGAAGGACAG
TATTTGGTATCTGCGCTCTGCTGAAGCCAGTTACCTTCGGAAAAAGAGTTGGTAGCTCTTGATCCGGCAA
ACAAACCACCGCTGGTAGCGGTGGTTTTTTTGTTTGCAAGCAGCAGATTACGCGCAGAAAAAAAGGATCT
CAAGAAGATCCTTTGATCTTTTCTACGGGGTCTGACGCTCAGTGGAACGAAAACTCACGTTAAGGGATTT
TGGTCATGAGATTATCAAAAAGGATCTTCACCTAGATCCTTTTAAATTAAAAATGAAGTTTTAAATCAAT
CTAAAGTATATATGAGTAAACTTGGTCTGACAGTTACCAATGCTTAATCAGTGAGGCACCTATCTCAGCG
ATCTGTCTATTTCGTTCATCCATAGTTGCCTGACTCCCCGTCGTGTAGATAACTACGATACGGGAGGGCT
TACCATCTGGCCCCAGTGCTGCAATGATACCGCGAGACCCACGCTCACCGGCTCCAGATTTATCAGCAAT
AAACCAGCCAGCCGGAAGGGCCGAGCGCAGAAGTGGTCCTGCAACTTTATCCGCCTCCATCCAGTCTATT
AATTGTTGCCGGGAAGCTAGAGTAAGTAGTTCGCCAGTTAATAGTTTGCGCAACGTTGTTGCCATTGCTA
CAGGCATCGTGGTGTCACGCTCGTCGTTTGGTATGGCTTCATTCAGCTCCGGTTCCCAACGATCAAGGCG
AGTTACATGATCCCCCATGTTGTGCAAAAAAGCGGTTAGCTCCTTCGGTCCTCCGATCGTTGTCAGAAGT
AAGTTGGCCGCAGTGTTATCACTCATGGTTATGGCAGCACTGCATAATTCTCTTACTGTCATGCCATCCG
TAAGATGCTTTTCTGTGACTGGTGAGTACTCAACCAAGTCATTCTGAGAATAGTGTATGCGGCGACCGAG
TTGCTCTTGCCCGGCGTCAATACGGGATAATACCGCGCCACATAGCAGAACTTTAAAAGTGCTCATCATT
GGAAAACGTTCTTCGGGGCGAAAACTCTCAAGGATCTTACCGCTGTTGAGATCCAGTTCGATGTAACCCA
CTCGTGCACCCAACTGATCTTCAGCATCTTTTACTTTCACCAGCGTTTCTGGGTGAGCAAAAACAGGAAG
GCAAAATGCCGCAAAAAAGGGAATAAGGGCGACACGGAAATGTTGAATACTCATACTCTTCCTTTTTCAA
TATTATTGAAGCATTTATCAGGGTTATTGTCTCATGAGCGGATACATATTTGAATGTATTTAGAAAAATA
AACAAATAGGGGTTCCGCGCACATTTCCCCGAAAAGTGCCACCTG
