Features (pLannotate 1.2.2; 18 found; start..end, strand, type, name):
     35..414     +  enhancer       CMV enhancer: human cytomegalovirus immediate early enhancer
    416..693     +  promoter       chicken β-actin promoter: No description available
    694..1710    +  intron         chimeric intron: chimera between introns from chicken β-actin and rabbit β-globin
   1780..2487    +  CDS            mWasabi: mWasabi is a basic (constitutively fluorescent) green fluorescent protein published in 2008, derived from Clavularia sp.. It has high acid sensitivity.
   2545..2601    +  misc_feature   MCS: multiple cloning site
   2624..2695    +  CDS            HBB (fragment): HBB_PONPY - Experimental evidence at transcript level: Swiss-Prot protein existence level 2. Involved in oxygen transport from the lung to the various peripheral tissues. From Pongo pygmaeus (Bornean orangutan).
   2766..2821    +  polyA_signal   β-globin poly(A) signal: rabbit β-globin polyadenylation signal (Gil and Proudfoot, 1987)
   3206..3222    -  protein_bind   lac operator: The lac repressor binds to the lac operator to inhibit transcription in E. coli. This inhibition can be relieved by adding lactose or isopropyl-β-D-thiogalactopyranoside (IPTG). lac repressor encoded by lacI
   3230..3260    -  promoter       lac promoter: promoter for the E. coli lac operon
   3275..3296    -  protein_bind   CAP binding site: CAP binding activates transcription in the presence of cAMP. E. coli catabolite activator protein
   3309..3348    -  CDS            lacI (fragment): lac repressor; lacI; The lac repressor binds to the lac operator to inhibit transcription in E. coli. This inhibition can be relieved by adding lactose or isopropyl-β-D-thiogalactopyranoside (IPTG).
   3355..3377    +  promoter       SV40 promoter (fragment): SV40 enhancer and early promoter
   3401..3536    +  rep_origin     SV40 ori: SV40 origin of replication
   3556..3690    +  polyA_signal   SV40 poly(A) signal: SV40 polyadenylation signal
   3692..3746    -  CDS            lacI (fragment): lac repressor; lacI; The lac repressor binds to the lac operator to inhibit transcription in E. coli. This inhibition can be relieved by adding lactose or isopropyl-β-D-thiogalactopyranoside (IPTG).
   3929..4517    -  rep_origin     ori: high-copy-number ColE1/pMB1/pBR322/pUC origin of replication
   4688..5548    -  CDS            AmpR: β-lactamase; bla; confers resistance to ampicillin, carbenicillin, and related antibiotics
   5549..4       -  promoter       AmpR promoter (across the origin): bla
>Addgene plasmid #164161 | pCAG-mWasabi-G | addgene full sequence | sequence record 323955 | Addgene NGS Result
CGCGCACATTTCCCCGAAAAGTGCCACCTGGGTCGACATTGATTATTGACTAGTTATTAATAGTAATCAA
TTACGGGGTCATTAGTTCATAGCCCATATATGGAGTTCCGCGTTACATAACTTACGGTAAATGGCCCGCC
TGGCTGACCGCCCAACGACCCCCGCCCATTGACGTCAATAATGACGTATGTTCCCATAGTAACGCCAATA
GGGACTTTCCATTGACGTCAATGGGTGGAGTATTTACGGTAAACTGCCCACTTGGCAGTACATCAAGTGT
ATCATATGCCAAGTACGCCCCCTATTGACGTCAATGACGGTAAATGGCCCGCCTGGCATTATGCCCAGTA
CATGACCTTATGGGACTTTCCTACTTGGCAGTACATCTACGTATTAGTCATCGCTATTACCATGGTCGAG
GTGAGCCCCACGTTCTGCTTCACTCTCCCCATCTCCCCCCCCTCCCCACCCCCAATTTTGTATTTATTTA
TTTTTTAATTATTTTGTGCAGCGATGGGGGCGGGGGGGGGGGGGGGGCGCGCGCCAGGCGGGGCGGGGCG
GGGCGAGGGGCGGGGCGGGGCGAGGCGGAGAGGTGCGGCGGCAGCCAATCAGAGCGGCGCGCTCCGAAAG
TTTCCTTTTATGGCGAGGCGGCGGCGGCGGCGGCCCTATAAAAAGCGAAGCGCGCGGCGGGCGGGAGTCG
CTGCGCGCTGCCTTCGCCCCGTGCCCCGCTCCGCCGCCGCCTCGCGCCGCCCGCCCCGGCTCTGACTGAC
CGCGTTACTCCCACAGGTGAGCGGGCGGGACGGCCCTTCTCCTCCGGGCTGTAATTAGCGCTTGGTTTAA
TGACGGCTTGTTTCTTTTCTGTGGCTGCGTGAAAGCCTTGAGGGGCTCCGGGAGGGCCCTTTGTGCGGGG
GGAGCGGCTCGGGGGGTGCGTGCGTGTGTGTGTGCGTGGGGAGCGCCGCGTGCGGCTCCGCGCTGCCCGG
CGGCTGTGAGCGCTGCGGGCGCGGCGCGGGGCTTTGTGCGCTCCGCAGTGTGCGCGAGGGGAGCGCGGCC
GGGGGCGGTGCCCCGCGGTGCGGGGGGGGCTGCGAGGGGAACAAAGGCTGCGTGCGGGGTGTGTGCGTGG
GGGGGTGAGCAGGGGGTGTGGGCGCGTCGGTCGGGCTGCAACCCCCCCTGCACCCCCCTCCCCGAGTTGC
TGAGCACGGCCCGGCTTCGGGTGCGGGGCTCCGTACGGGGCGTGGCGCGGGGCTCGCCGTGCCGGGCGGG
GGGTGGCGGCAGGTGGGGGTGCCGGGCGGGGCGGGGCCGCCTCGGGCCGGGGAGGGCTCGGGGGAGGGGC
GCGGCGGCCCCCGGAGCGCCGGCGGCTGTCGAGGCGCGGCGAGCCGCAGCCATTGCCTTTTATGGTAATC
GTGCGAGAGGGCGCAGGGACTTCCTTTGTCCCAAATCTGTGCGGAGCCGAAATCTGGGAGGCGCCGCCGC
ACCCCCTCTAGCGGGCGCGGGGCGAAGCGGTGCGGCGCCGGCAGGAAGGAAATGGGCGGGGAGGGCCTTC
GTGCGTCGCCGCGCCGCCGTCCCCTTCTCCCTCTCCAGCCTCGGGGCTGTCCGCGGGGGGACGGCTGCCT
TCGGGGGGGACGGGGCAGGGCGGGGTTCGGCTTCTGGCGTGTGACCGGCGGCTCTAGAGCCTCTGCTAAC
CATGTTCATGCCTTCTTCTTTTTCCTACAGCTCCTGGGCAACGTGCTGGTTATTGTGCTGTCTCATCATT
TTGGCAAAGCTAGCCTACCGGTCGCCACCATGGTGAGCAAGGGCGAGGAGACCACAATGGGCGTAATCAA
GCCCGACATGAAGATCAAGCTGAAGATGGAGGGCAACGTGAATGGCCACGCCTTCGTGATCGAGGGCGAG
GGCGAGGGCAAGCCCTACGACGGCACCAACACCATCAACCTGGAGGTGAAGGAGGGAGCCCCCCTGCCCT
TCTCCTACGACATTCTGACCACCGCGTTCAGTTACGGCAACAGGGCCTTCACCAAGTACCCCGACGACAT
CCCCAACTACTTCAAGCAGTCCTTCCCCGAGGGCTACTCTTGGGAGCGCACCATGACCTTCGAGGACAAG
GGCATCGTGAAGGTGAAGTCCGACATCTCCATGGAGGAGGACTCCTTCATCTACGAGATACACCTCAAGG
GCGAGAACTTCCCCCCCAACGGCCCCGTGATGCAGAAGGAGACCACCGGCTGGGACGCCTCCACCGAGAG
GATGTACGTGCGCGACGGCGTGCTGAAGGGCGACGTCAAGATGAAGCTGCTGCTGGAGGGCGGCGGCCAC
CACCGCGTTGACTTCAAGACCATCTACAGGGCCAAGAAGGCGGTGAAGCTGCCCGACTATCACTTTGTGG
ACCACCGCATCGAGATCCTGAACCACGACAAGGACTACAACAAGGTGACCGTTTACGAGATCGCCGTGGC
CCGCAACTCCACCGACGGCATGGACGAGCTGTACAAGTCCGGACTCACCGGTGGAGGCGGTTCAGGCGGA
GGTGGCTCTGGCGGTGGCGGATCGAGATCTCGAGCTCAAGCTTCGAATTCTGCAGTCGACGGTACCGCGG
GCCCGGGATCCACCGGATCTAGATAACTGATCAACTCCTCAGGTGCAGGCTGCCTATCAGAAGGTGGTGG
CTGGTGTGGCCAATGCCCTGGCTCACAAATACCACTGAGATCTTTTTCCCTCTGCCAAAAATTATGGGGA
CATCATGAAGCCCCTTGAGCATCTGACTTCTGGCTAATAAAGGAAATTTATTTTCATTGCAATAGTGTGT
TGGAATTTTTTGTGTCTCTCACTCGGAAGGACATATGGGAGGGCAAATCATTTAAAACATCAGAATGAGT
ATTTGGTTTAGAGTTTGGCAACATATGCCCATATGCTGGCTGCCATGAACAAAGGTTGGCTATAAAGAGG
TCATCAGTATATGAAACAGCCCCCTGCTGTCCATTCCTTATTCCATAGAAAAGCCTTGACTTGAGGTTAG
ATTTTTTTTATATTTTGTTTTGTGTTATTTTTTTCTTTAACATCCCTAAAATTTTCCTTACATGTTTTAC
TAGCCAGATTTTTCCTCCTCTCCTGACTACTCCCAGTCATAGCTGTCCCTCTTCTCTTATGGAGATCCCT
CGACCTGCAGCCCAAGCTTGGCGTAATCATGGTCATAGCTGTTTCCTGTGTGAAATTGTTATCCGCTCAC
AATTCCACACAACATACGAGCCGGAAGCATAAAGTGTAAAGCCTGGGGTGCCTAATGAGTGAGCTAACTC
ACATTAATTGCGTTGCGCTCACTGCCCGCTTTCCAGTCGGGAAACCTGTCGTGCCAGCGGATCCGCATCT
CAATTAGTCAGCAACCATAGTCCCGCCCCTAACTCCGCCCATCCCGCCCCTAACTCCGCCCAGTTCCGCC
CATTCTCCGCCCCATGGCTGACTAATTTTTTTTATTTATGCAGAGGCCGAGGCCGCCTCGGCCTCTGAGC
TATTCCAGAAGTAGTGAGGAGGCTTTTTTGGAGGCCTAGGCTTTTGCAAAAAGCTAACTTGTTTATTGCA
GCTTATAATGGTTACAAATAAAGCAATAGCATCACAAATTTCACAAATAAAGCATTTTTTTCACTGCATT
CTAGTTGTGGTTTGTCCAAACTCATCAATGTATCTTATCATGTCTGGATCCGCTGCATTAATGAATCGGC
CAACGCGCGGGGAGAGGCGGTTTGCGTATTGGGCGCTCTTCCGCTTCCTCGCTCACTGACTCGCTGCGCT
CGGTCGTTCGGCTGCGGCGAGCGGTATCAGCTCACTCAAAGGCGGTAATACGGTTATCCACAGAATCAGG
GGATAACGCAGGAAAGAACATGTGAGCAAAAGGCCAGCAAAAGGCCAGGAACCGTAAAAAGGCCGCGTTG
CTGGCGTTTTTCCATAGGCTCCGCCCCCCTGACGAGCATCACAAAAATCGACGCTCAAGTCAGAGGTGGC
GAAACCCGACAGGACTATAAAGATACCAGGCGTTTCCCCCTGGAAGCTCCCTCGTGCGCTCTCCTGTTCC
GACCCTGCCGCTTACCGGATACCTGTCCGCCTTTCTCCCTTCGGGAAGCGTGGCGCTTTCTCATAGCTCA
CGCTGTAGGTATCTCAGTTCGGTGTAGGTCGTTCGCTCCAAGCTGGGCTGTGTGCACGAACCCCCCGTTC
AGCCCGACCGCTGCGCCTTATCCGGTAACTATCGTCTTGAGTCCAACCCGGTAAGACACGACTTATCGCC
ACTGGCAGCAGCCACTGGTAACAGGATTAGCAGAGCGAGGTATGTAGGCGGTGCTACAGAGTTCTTGAAG
TGGTGGCCTAACTACGGCTACACTAGAAGAACAGTATTTGGTATCTGCGCTCTGCTGAAGCCAGTTACCT
TCGGAAAAAGAGTTGGTAGCTCTTGATCCGGCAAACAAACCACCGCTGGTAGCGGTGGTTTTTTTGTTTG
CAAGCAGCAGATTACGCGCAGAAAAAAAGGATCTCAAGAAGATCCTTTGATCTTTTCTACGGGGTCTGAC
GCTCAGTGGAACGAAAACTCACGTTAAGGGATTTTGGTCATGAGATTATCAAAAAGGATCTTCACCTAGA
TCCTTTTAAATTAAAAATGAAGTTTTAAATCAATCTAAAGTATATATGAGTAAACTTGGTCTGACAGTTA
CCAATGCTTAATCAGTGAGGCACCTATCTCAGCGATCTGTCTATTTCGTTCATCCATAGTTGCCTGACTC
CCCGTCGTGTAGATAACTACGATACGGGAGGGCTTACCATCTGGCCCCAGTGCTGCAATGATACCGCGAG
ACCCACGCTCACCGGCTCCAGATTTATCAGCAATAAACCAGCCAGCCGGAAGGGCCGAGCGCAGAAGTGG
TCCTGCAACTTTATCCGCCTCCATCCAGTCTATTAATTGTTGCCGGGAAGCTAGAGTAAGTAGTTCGCCA
GTTAATAGTTTGCGCAACGTTGTTGCCATTGCTACAGGCATCGTGGTGTCACGCTCGTCGTTTGGTATGG
CTTCATTCAGCTCCGGTTCCCAACGATCAAGGCGAGTTACATGATCCCCCATGTTGTGCAAAAAAGCGGT
TAGCTCCTTCGGTCCTCCGATCGTTGTCAGAAGTAAGTTGGCCGCAGTGTTATCACTCATGGTTATGGCA
GCACTGCATAATTCTCTTACTGTCATGCCATCCGTAAGATGCTTTTCTGTGACTGGTGAGTACTCAACCA
AGTCATTCTGAGAATAGTGTATGCGGCGACCGAGTTGCTCTTGCCCGGCGTCAATACGGGATAATACCGC
GCCACATAGCAGAACTTTAAAAGTGCTCATCATTGGAAAACGTTCTTCGGGGCGAAAACTCTCAAGGATC
TTACCGCTGTTGAGATCCAGTTCGATGTAACCCACTCGTGCACCCAACTGATCTTCAGCATCTTTTACTT
TCACCAGCGTTTCTGGGTGAGCAAAAACAGGAAGGCAAAATGCCGCAAAAAAGGGAATAAGGGCGACACG
GAAATGTTGAATACTCATACTCTTCCTTTTTCAATATTATTGAAGCATTTATCAGGGTTATTGTCTCATG
AGCGGATACATATTTGAATGTATTTAGAAAAATAAACAAATAGGGGTTC
